>Addgene plasmid #54564 | mPlum-pBAD | addgene full sequence | sequence record 157192 | Addgene NGS results
AGCGCCTGATGCGGTATTTTCTCCTTACGCATCTGTGCGGTATTTCACACCGCATCTGGTGCACTCTCAG
TACAATCTGCTCTGATGCCGCATAGTTAAGCCAGTATACACTCCGCTATCGCTACGTGACTGGGTCATGG
CTGCGCCCCGACACCCGCCAACACCCGCTGACGCGCCCTGACGGGCTTGTCTGCTCCCGGCATCCGCTTA
CAGACAAGCTGTGACCGTCTCCGGGAGCTGCATGTGTCAGAGGTTTTCACCGTCATCACCGAAACGCGCG
AGGCAGAAGGAGATGGCGCCCAACAGTCCCCCGGCCACGGGGCCTGCCACCATACCCACGCCGAAACAAG
CGCTCATGAGCCCGAAGTGGCGAGCCCGATCTTCCCCATCGGTGATGTCGGCGATATAGGCGCCAGCAAC
CGCACCTGTGGCGCCGGTGATGCCGGCCACGATGCGTCCGGCGTAGAGGATCTGCTCATGTTTGACAGCT
TATCATCGATGCATAATGTGCCTGTCAAATGGACGAAGCAGGGATTCTGCAAACCCTATGCTACTCCGTC
AAGCCGTCAATTGTCTGATTCGTTACCAATTATGACAACTTGACGGCTACATCATTCACTTTTTCTTCAC
AACCGGCACGGAACTCGCTCGGGCTGGCCCCGGTGCATTTTTTAAATACCCGCGAGAAATAGAGTTGATC
GTCAAAACCAACATTGCGACCGACGGTGGCGATAGGCATCCGGGTGGTGCTCAAAAGCAGCTTCGCCTGG
CTGATACGTTGGTCCTCGCGCCAGCTTAAGACGCTAATCCCTAACTGCTGGCGGAAAAGATGTGACAGAC
GCGACGGCGACAAGCAAACATGCTGTGCGACGCTGGCGATATCAAAATTGCTGTCTGCCAGGTGATCGCT
GATGTACTGACAAGCCTCGCGTACCCGATTATCCATCGGTGGATGGAGCGACTCGTTAATCGCTTCCATG
CGCCGCAGTAACAATTGCTCAAGCAGATTTATCGCCAGCAGCTCCGAATAGCGCCCTTCCCCTTGCCCGG
CGTTAATGATTTGCCCAAACAGGTCGCTGAAATGCGGCTGGTGCGCTTCATCCGGGCGAAAGAACCCCGT
ATTGGCAAATATTGACGGCCAGTTAAGCCATTCATGCCAGTAGGCGCGCGGACGAAAGTAAACCCACTGG
TGATACCATTCGCGAGCCTCCGGATGACGACCGTAGTGATGAATCTCTCCTGGCGGGAACAGCAAAATAT
CACCCGGTCGGCAAACAAATTCTCGTCCCTGATTTTTCACCACCCCCTGACCGCGAATGGTGAGATTGAG
AATATAACCTTTCATTCCCAGCGGTCGGTCGATAAAAAAATCGAGATAACCGTTGGCCTCAATCGGCGTT
AAACCCGCCACCAGATGGGCATTAAACGAGTATCCCGGCAGCAGGGGATCATTTTGCGCTTCAGCCATAC
TTTTCATACTCCCGCCATTCAGAGAAGAAACCAATTGTCCATATTGCATCAGACATTGCCGTCACTGCGT
CTTTTACTGGCTCTTCTCGCTAACCAAACCGGTAACCCCGCTTATTAAAAGCATTCTGTAACAAAGCGGG
ACCAAAGCCATGACAAAAACGCGTAACAAAAGTGTCTATAATCACGGCAGAAAAGTCCACATTGATTATT
TGCACGGCGTCACACTTTGCTATGCCATAGCATTTTTATCCATAAGATTAGCGGATACTACCTGACGCTT
TTTATCGCAACTCTCTACTGTTTCTCCATACCCGTTTTTTTGGGCTAGAAATAATTTTGTTTAACTTTAA
GAAGGAGATATACATATGCGGGGTTCTCATCATCATCATCATCATGGTATGGCTAGCATGACTGGTGGAC
AGCAAATGGGTCGGGATCTGTACGAGAACCTGTACTTCCAGGGCTCGAGCATGGTGAGCAAGGGCGAGGA
GGTCATCAAGGAGTTCATGCGCTTCAAGGAGCACATGGAGGGCTCCGTGAACGGCCACGAGTTCGAGATC
GAGGGCGAGGGCGAGGGCCGCCCCTACGAGGGCACCCAGACCGCCAGGCTGAAGGTGACCAAGGGTGGCC
CCCTGCCCTTCGCCTGGGACATCCTGTCCCCTCAGATCATGTACGGCTCCAAGGCCTACGTGAAGCACCC
CGCCGACATCCCCGACTACTTGAAGCTGTCCTTCCCCGAGGGCTTCAAGTGGGAGCGCGTGATGAACTTC
GAGGACGGCGGCGTGGTGACCGTGACCCAGGACTCCTCCCTGCAGGACGGCGAGTTCATCTACAAGGTGA
AGGTGCGCGGCACCAACTTCCCCTCCGACGGCCCCGTAATGCAGAAGAAGACCATGGGCTGGGAGGCCTC
CTCCGAGCGGATGTACCCCGAGGACGGCGCCCTGAAGGGCGAGATGAAGATGAGGCTGAGGCTGAAGGAC
GGCGGCCACTACGACGCCGAGGTCAAGACCACCTACATGGCCAAGAAGCCCGTGCAGCTGCCCGGCGCCT
ACAAGACCGACATCAAGCTGGACATCACCTCCCACAACGAGGACTACACCATCGTGGAACAGTACGAGCG
CGCCGAGGGCCGCCACTCCACCGGCGCCTAAGAATTCGAAGCTTGGCTGTTTTGGCGGATGAGAGAAGAT
TTTCAGCCTGATACAGATTAAATCAGAACGCAGAAGCGGTCTGATAAAACAGAATTTGCCTGGCGGCAGT
AGCGCGGTGGTCCCACCTGACCCCATGCCGAACTCAGAAGTGAAACGCCGTAGCGCCGATGGTAGTGTGG
GGTCTCCCCATGCGAGAGTAGGGAACTGCCAGGCATCAAATAAAACGAAAGGCTCAGTCGAAAGACTGAG
CCTTTCGTTTTATCTGTTGTTTGTCGGTGAACGCTCTCCTGAGTAGGACAAATCCGCCGGGAGCGGATTT
GAACGTTGCGAAGCAACGGCCCGGAGGGTGGCGGGCAGGACGCCCGCCATAAACTGCCAGGCATCAAATT
AAGCAGAAGGCCATCCTGACGGATGGCCTTTTTGCGTTTCTACAAACTCTTTTGTTTATTTTTCTAAATA
CATTCAAATATGTATCCGCTCATGAGACAATAACCCTGATAAATGCTTCAATAATATTGAAAAAGGAAGA
GTATGAGTATTCAACATTTCCGTGTCGCCCTTATTCCCTTTTTTGCGGCATTTTGCCTTCCTGTTTTTGC
TCACCCAGAAACGCTGGTGAAAGTAAAAGATGCTGAAGATCAGTTGGGTGCACGAGTGGGTTACATCGAA
CTGGATCTCAACAGCGGTAAGATCCTTGAGAGTTTTCGCCCCGAAGAACGTTTTCCAATGATGAGCACTT
TTAAAGTTCTGCTATGTGGCGCGGTATTATCCCGTGTTGACGCCGGGCAAGAGCAACTCGGTCGCCGCAT
ACACTATTCTCAGAATGACTTGGTTGAGTACTCACCAGTCACAGAAAAGCATCTTACGGATGGCATGACA
GTAAGAGAATTATGCAGTGCTGCCATAACCATGAGTGATAACACTGCGGCCAACTTACTTCTGACAACGA
TCGGAGGACCGAAGGAGCTAACCGCTTTTTTGCACAACATGGGGGATCATGTAACTCGCCTTGATCGTTG
GGAACCGGAGCTGAATGAAGCCATACCAAACGACGAGCGTGACACCACGATGCCTGCAGCAATGGCAACA
ACGTTGCGCAAACTATTAACTGGCGAACTACTTACTCTAGCTTCCCGGCAACAATTAATAGACTGGATGG
AGGCGGATAAAGTTGCAGGACCACTTCTGCGCTCGGCCCTTCCGGCTGGCTGGTTTATTGCTGATAAATC
TGGAGCCGGTGAGCGTGGGTCTCGCGGTATCATTGCAGCACTGGGGCCAGATGGTAAGCCCTCCCGTATC
GTAGTTATCTACACGACGGGGAGTCAGGCAACTATGGATGAACGAAATAGACAGATCGCTGAGATAGGTG
CCTCACTGATTAAGCATTGGTAACTGTCAGACCAAGTTTACTCATATATACTTTAGATTGATT
[125 nt withheld, positions 4054-4178]
C
[141 nt withheld, positions 4180-4320]
CCTTTGACGTTGGAGTCCACGTTCTTT
[37 nt withheld, positions 4348-4384]
ACCCTATCTCGGGCTATTCTTTTGATTTATAAGGGATTTTGCCGATTTCGGCCTATTGGTTAAAAAATGA
GCTGATTTAACAAAAATTTAACGCGAATTTTAACAAAATATTAACGTTTACAATTTAAAAGGATCTAGGT
GAAGATCCTTTTTGATAATCTCATGACCAAAATCCCTTAACGTGAGTTTTCGTTCCACTGAGCGTCAGAC
CCCGTAGAAAAGATCAAAGGATCTTCTTGAGATCCTTTTTTTCTGCGCGTAATCTGCTGCTTGCAAACAA
AAAAACCACCGCTACCAGCGGTGGTTTGTTTGCCGGATCAAGAGCTACCAACTCTTTTTCCGAAGGTAAC
TGGCTTCAGCAGAGCGCAGATACCAAATACTGTCCTTCTAGTGTAGCCGTAGTTAGGCCACCACTTCAAG
AACTCTGTAGCACCGCCTACATACCTCGCTCTGCTAATCCTGTTACCAGTGGCTGCTGCCAGTGGCGATA
AGTCGTGTCTTACCGGGTTGGACTCAAGACGATAGTTACCGGATAAGGCGCAGCGGTCGGGCTGAACGGG
GGGTTCGTGCACACAGCCCAGCTTGGAGCGAACGACCTACACCGAACTGAGATACCTACAGCGTGAGCTA
TGAGAAAGCGCCACGCTTCCCGAAGGGAGAAAGGCGGACAGGTATCCGGTAAGCGGCAGGGTCGGAACAG
GAGAGCGCACGAGGGAGCTTCCAGGGGGAAACGCCTGGTATCTTTATAGTCCTGTCGGGTTTCGCCACCT
CTGACTTGAGCGTCGATTTTTGTGATGCTCGTCAGGGGGGCGGAGCCTATGGAAAAACGCCAGCAACGCG
GCCTTTTTACGGTTCCTGGCCTTTTGCTGGCCTTTTGCTCACATGTTCTTTCCTGCGTTATCCCCTGATT
CTGTGGATAACCGTATTACCGCCTTTGAGTGAGCTGATACCGCTCGCCGCAGCCGAACGACCGAGCGCAG
CGAGTCAGTGAGCGAGGAAGCGGAAG
Features (pLannotate 1.2.2; 17 found; start..end, strand, type, name):
      5..145     -  misc_feature   bom: basis of mobility region from pBR322
    247..286     -  CDS            rop (fragment): Rop protein, which maintains plasmids at low copy number; rop
    287..472     -  CDS            TcR (fragment): tetracycline efflux protein; tet; confers resistance to tetracycline
    482..500     +  promoter       tet promoter (fragment): E. coli promoter for tetracycline efflux protein gene
    590..1468    -  CDS            araC: L-arabinose regulatory protein; araC
   1495..1779    +  promoter       araBAD promoter: araBAD; promoter of the L-arabinose operon of E. coli; the araC regulatory gene is transcribed in the opposite direction (Guzman et al., 1995)
   1806..1828    +  RBS            RBS: efficient ribosome binding site from bacteriophage T7 gene 10 (Olins and Rangwala, 1989)
   1848..1868    +  CDS            capTEV™ (fragment): composite tag for in vivo biotinylation, TEV protease cleavage, and 6xHis tagging
   1869..1901    +  CDS            T7 tag (gene 10 leader): leader peptide from bacteriophage T7 gene 10 promotes efficient translation in E. coli
   1941..2618    +  CDS            mPlum: mPlum is a basic (constitutively fluorescent) red fluorescent protein published in 2004, derived from Discosoma sp.. It has low acid sensitivity.
   2718..2833    +  ncRNA          5S rRNA: Accession: RF00001 - 5S ribosomal RNA
   2837..2923    +  terminator     rrnB T1 terminator: Escherichia coli rrnB; transcription terminator T1 from the E. coli rrnB gene
   3015..3042    +  terminator     rrnB T2 terminator: transcription terminator T2 from the E. coli rrnB gene
   3061..3152    +  promoter       AmpR promoter: bla
   3153..4013    +  CDS            AmpR: β-lactamase; bla; confers resistance to ampicillin, carbenicillin, and related antibiotics
   4055..4435    +  rep_origin     M13 ori (sequence partly withheld): M13 bacteriophage origin of replication; arrow indicates direction of (+) strand synthesis
   4621..5209    +  rep_origin     ori: high-copy-number ColE1/pMB1/pBR322/pUC origin of replication
