[The description below was written by a language model from this plasmid's Addgene catalogue record and pLannotate feature annotations shown in this document.]
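Description:
mPlum-pBAD is a bacterial expression plasmid for arabinose-inducible production of the far-red fluorescent protein mPlum in E. coli. It is catalogued as an empty backbone with no separate insert, because the fluorescent protein itself is part of the vector. It is propagated as a high-copy plasmid from a ColE1/pMB1-type origin and selected with ampicillin through the β-lactamase gene and its own promoter. An M13 phage origin is also present, which in principle allows single-stranded DNA production. Remnants of pBR322 ancestry are annotated as well: the bom mobility region and short fragments of rop, the tetracycline resistance gene and its promoter, none of which appear to be intact. The catalogue lists the backbone as about 4.8 kb, whereas the sequenced record behind the feature table is about 5.4 kb.

Expression is controlled by the araBAD promoter together with the divergently transcribed araC regulator, so transcription is kept low without L-arabinose and switched on when it is added. Downstream lie a T7 gene 10 ribosome binding site, a short His-tag-containing segment (annotated as a fragment of a composite tag, consistent with the recorded N-terminal 6xHis), the T7 gene 10 leader peptide, and then the mPlum coding sequence. The rrnB region, including the T1 and T2 terminators, ends transcription. mPlum is a monomeric Discosoma-derived red fluorescent protein, recorded here with excitation at 590 nm and emission at 649 nm. The depositor notes that the His tag is there for protein purification, so the plasmid suits production and affinity purification of recombinant mPlum. The cloning method and any cloning sites are not stated.
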