Addgene plasmid #54564: mPlum-pBAD
Purpose: (Empty Backbone) Localization: Protein Expression Vector , Excitation: 590, Emission: 649
Depositing lab: Michael Davidson & Roger Tsien. Depositing organization: Florida State University, Tallahassee. Publication: Evolution of new nonantibody proteins via iterative somatic hypermutation. Wang L, Jackson WC, Steinbach PA, Tsien RY. Proc Natl Acad Sci U S A. 2004 Nov 30;101(48):16745-9. Epub 2004 Nov 19. 10.1073/pnas.0407752101 PubMed 15556995.
Backbone
  Vector backbone: mPlum-pBAD
  Backbone size (bp): 4800
  Vector type: Bacterial Expression
  Tag / fusion protein: mPlum (C terminal on backbone); 6xHis (N terminal on backbone)
Growth in bacteria
  Bacterial resistance: Ampicillin, 100 μg/mL
  Growth temperature: 37°C
  Growth strain: DH5alpha
  Copy number: High Copy
Gene/Insert
  Gene/Insert name: None
  Tag / fusion protein: mPlum (C terminal on backbone); 6xHis (N terminal on backbone)
  Cloning method: Unknown
  Sequencing primers: 5′ pBAD-Fwd; 3′ pBAD-rev
Resource information
  A portion of this plasmid was derived from a plasmid made by: R.Y. Tsien; PMID 15556995
Terms and licenses: Academic/Nonprofit Terms; Industry Terms: Not Available to Industry
Depositor comments: Contains 6x-Histidine tag for protein purification. Excitation = 590; Emission = 649
How to cite: mPlum-pBAD was a gift from Michael Davidson & Roger Tsien (Addgene plasmid # 54564 ; http://n2t.net/addgene:54564 ; RRID:Addgene_54564)
