>Addgene plasmid #54564 | mPlum-pBAD | depositor partial sequence | sequence record 84961 | insert sequence
CACACTTTGCTATGCCATAGCATTTTATCCATAAGATTAGCGGATACTACTGACGCTTTTATCGCAACTC
TCTACTGTTTCTCCATACCCGTTTTTTGGGCTAGAAATAATTTTGTTTAACTTTAAGAAGGAGATATACA
TATGCGGGGTTCTCATCATCATCATCATCATGGTATGGCTAGCATGACTGGTGGACAGCAAATGGGTCGG
GATCTGTACGAGAACCTGTACTTCCAGGGCTCGAGCATGGTGAGCAAGGGCGAGGAGGTCATCAAGGAGT
TCATGCGCTTCAAGGAGCACATGGAGGGCTCCGTGAACGGCCACGAGTTCGAGATCGAGGGCGAGGGCGA
GGGCCGCCCCTACGAGGGCACCCAGACCGCCAGGCTGAAGGTGACCAAGGGTGGCCCCCTGCCCTTCGCC
TGGGACATCCTGTCCCCTCAGATCATGTACGGCTCCAAGGCCTACGTGAAGCACCCCGCCGACATCCCCG
ACTACTTGAAGCTGTCCTTCCCCGAGGGCTTCAAGTGGGAGCGCGTGATGAACTTCGAGGACGGCGGCGT
GGTGACCGTGACCCAGGACTCCTCCCTGCAGGACGGCGAGTTCATCTACAAGGTGAAGGTGCGCGGCACC
AACTTCCCCTCCGACGGCCCCGTAATGCAGAAGAAGACCATGGGCTGGGAGGCCTCCTCCGAGCGGATGT
ACCCCGAGGACGGCGCCCTGAAGGGCGAGATGAAGATGAGGCTGAGGCTGAAGGACGGCGGCCACTACGA
CGCCGAGGTCAAGACCACCTACATGGCCAAGAAGCCCGTGCAGCTGCCCGGCGCCTACAAGACCGACATC
AAGCTGGACATCACCTCCCACAACGAGGACTACACCATCGTGGAACAGTACGAGCGCGCCGAGGGCCGCC
ACTCCACCGGCGCCTAAGAATTCGAAGCTTGGCTGTTTTGGCGGATGAGAGAAGATTTTCAGCCTGATAC
AGATTAAATCAGAACGCAGAAGCGTCTATAAACAGAACGTAACTAAGGG
