>Addgene plasmid #54564 | mPlum-pBAD | addgene partial sequence | sequence record 93365 | pBAD-F 5'-ATGCCATAGCATTTTTATCC-3'
TCGCAACTCTCTACTGTTTCTCCATACCCGTTTTTTTGGGCTAGAAATAATTTTGTTTAACTTTAAGAAG
GAGATATACATATGCGGGGTTCTCATCATCATCATCATCATGGTATGGCTAGCATGACTGGTGGACAGCA
AATGGGTCGGGATCTGTACGAGAACCTGTACTTCCAGGGCTCGAGCATGGTGAGCAAGGGCGAGGAGGTC
ATCAAGGAGTTCATGCGCTTCAAGGAGCACATGGAGGGCTCCGTGAACGGCCACGAGTTCGAGATCGAGG
GCGAGGGCGAGGGCCGCCCCTACGAGGGCACCCAGACCGCCAGGCTGAAGGTGACCAAGGGTGGCCCCCT
GCCCTTCGCCTGGGACATCCTGTCCCCTCAGATCATGTACGGCTCCAAGGCCTACGTGAAGCACCCCGCC
GACATCCCCGACTACTTGAAGCTGTCCTTCCCCGAGGGCTTCAAGTGGGAGCGCGTGATGAACTTCGAGG
ACGGCGGCGTGGTGACCGTGACCCAGGACTCCTCCCTGCAGGACGGCGAGTTCATCTACAAGGTGAAGGT
GCGCGGCACCAACTTCCCCTCCGACGGCCCCGTAATGCAGAAGAAGACCATGGGCTGGGAGGCCTCCTCC
GAGCGGATGTACCCCGAGGACGGCGCCCTGAAGGGCGAGATGAAGATGAGGCTGAGGCTGAAGGACGGCG
GCCACTACGACGCCGAGGTCAAGACCACCTACATGGCCAAGAAGCCCGTGCAGCTGCCCGGCGCCTACAA
GACCGACATCAAGCTGGACATCACCTCC
