>Addgene plasmid #54564 | mPlum-pBAD | addgene partial sequence | sequence record 93450 | pBAD-R 5'-GATTTAATCTGTATCAGG-3'
ACAGCCAAGCTTCGAATTCTTAGGCGCCGGTGGAGTGGCGGCCCTCGGCGCGCTCGTACTGTTCCACGAT
GGTGTAGTCCTCGTTGTGGGAGGTGATGTCCAGCTTGATGTCGGTCTTGTAGGCGCCGGGCAGCTGCACG
GGCTTCTTGGCCATGTAGGTGGTCTTGACCTCGGCGTCGTAGTGGCCGCCGTCCTTCAGCCTCAGCCTCA
TCTTCATCTCGCCCTTCAGGGCGCCGTCCTCGGGGTACATCCGCTCGGAGGAGGCCTCCCAGCCCATGGT
CTTCTTCTGCATTACGGGGCCGTCGGAGGGGAAGTTGGTGCCGCGCACCTTCACCTTGTAGATGAACTCG
CCGTCCTGCAGGGAGGAGTCCTGGGTCACGGTCACCACGCCGCCGTCCTCGAAGTTCATCACGCGCTCCC
ACTTGAAGCCCTCGGGGAAGGACAGCTTCAAGTAGTCGGGGATGTCGGCGGGGTGCTTCACGTAGGCCTT
GGAGCCGTACATGATCTGAGGGGACAGGATGTCCCAGGCGAAGGGCAGGGGGCCACCCTTGGTCACCTTC
AGCCTGGCGGTCTGGGTGCCCTCGTAGGGGCGGCCCTCGCCCTCGCCCTCGATCTCGAACTCGTGGCCGT
TCACGGAGCCCTCCATGTGCTCCTTGAAGCGCATGAACTCCTTGATGACCTCCTCGCCCTTGCTCACCAT
GCTCGAGCCCTGGAAGTACAGGTTCTCGTACAGATCCCGACCCATTTGCTGTCCACCAGTCATGCTAGCC
ATACCATGATGATGATGATGATGAGAACC
